Addgene plasmid #153831: pGBW-m4133374
Purpose: Mammalian expression plasmid for SARS-CoV-2 ORF7b
Depositing lab: Ginkgo Bioworks & Benjie Chen. Depositing organization: Ginkgo Bioworks.
Backbone
  Vector backbone: pTwist_CMV_6
  Backbone size w/o insert (bp): 4180
  Vector type: Mammalian Expression
Growth in bacteria
  Bacterial resistance: Ampicillin, 100 μg/mL
  Growth temperature: 37°C
  Growth strain: DH5alpha
  Copy number: High Copy
Gene/Insert
  Gene/Insert name: SARS-CoV-2 ORF7b
  Species: Severe acute respiratory syndrome coronavirus 2
  Insert size (bp): 125
  Mutation: wt
  Entrez Gene: ORF7b (a.k.a. GU280_gp08)
  Promoter: CMV
  Tag / fusion protein: Cleavable TEV;6xHis-003 (C terminal on backbone)
  Cloning method: Unknown
Resource information
  A portion of this plasmid was derived from a plasmid made by: GinkgoBioworks
Depositor comments: NCBI reference sequence: 43740574
How to cite: pGBW-m4133374 was a gift from Ginkgo Bioworks & Benjie Chen (Addgene plasmid # 153831 ; http://n2t.net/addgene:153831 ; RRID:Addgene_153831)
