[The description below was written by a language model from this plasmid's Addgene catalogue record and pLannotate feature annotations shown in this document.]
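Description:
pGBW-m4133374 is a mammalian expression plasmid built on the pTwist_CMV_6 backbone that carries the wild-type ORF7b accessory protein gene of SARS-CoV-2. It is propagated in E. coli as a high-copy plasmid through a ColE1/pUC-type origin of replication and is selected with ampicillin via a full-length β-lactamase (AmpR) gene. A short additional β-lactamase fragment is also annotated but appears to be a backbone remnant. The record lists no mammalian selection marker, which points to transient transfection as the likely mode of use.

The small ORF7b coding sequence, which the annotation matches to the SARS-CoV-2 NS7B protein, sits downstream of the human cytomegalovirus immediate-early enhancer and promoter. The feature table annotates the promoter only as partial or truncated CMV promoter matches. The catalogue entry describes a backbone-encoded C-terminal tag consisting of a TEV protease cleavage site followed by 6xHis. The feature table detects the 6xHis tag just after the ORF but does not separately annotate the TEV site. This arrangement would allow affinity purification or detection of the protein, with optional removal of the tag by TEV protease.

Transcripts are terminated by an SV40 polyadenylation signal, which is annotated on the reverse strand along with an adjacent large T antigen fragment. The expression unit is flanked by insulating elements: 5' and 3' β-globin insulators, T7 and rrnG terminators, and an upstream synthetic poly(A) signal. These elements likely limit transcriptional read-through between the cassette and the bacterial backbone. The plasmid is intended for expressing tagged ORF7b in mammalian cells.
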