Features (pLannotate 1.2.2; 17 found; start..end, strand, type, name):
      5..133     +  CDS            NS7B_SARS2: Experimental evidence at protein level: Swiss-Prot protein existence level 1. From Severe acute respiratory syndrome coronavirus 2 (2019-nCoV) (SARS-CoV-2).
    155..172     +  CDS            6xHis: 6xHis affinity tag
    225..346     -  polyA_signal   SV40 poly(A) signal: SV40 polyadenylation signal
    369..438     -  CDS            large T antigen (fragment): large T antigen from SV40 (simian virus 40)
    461..507     +  terminator     T7 terminator: transcription terminator for bacteriophage T7 RNA polymerase
    537..673     +  terminator     rrnG terminator: transcription terminator from the E. coli ribosomal RNA rrnG operon (Albrechtsen et al., 1991)
    718..789     +  misc_feature   3' β-globin insulator: insulator downstream of the human β-globin locus (Farrell et al., 2002)
   1015..1603    -  rep_origin     ori: high-copy-number ColE1/pMB1/pBR322/pUC origin of replication
   1775..1839    -  CDS            bla(M) (fragment): β-lactamase lacking the signal sequence; bla(M); allows cytosolic expression of β-lactamase
   2349..3209    +  CDS            AmpR: β-lactamase; bla; confers resistance to ampicillin, carbenicillin, and related antibiotics
   3222..3358    +  terminator     rrnG terminator: transcription terminator from the E. coli ribosomal RNA rrnG operon (Albrechtsen et al., 1991)
   3510..3581    +  misc_feature   5' β-globin insulator: insulator upstream of the human β-globin locus (Farrell et al., 2002)
   3586..3632    -  terminator     T7 terminator: transcription terminator for bacteriophage T7 RNA polymerase
   3650..3698    -  polyA_signal   poly(A) signal: synthetic polyadenylation signal
   3779..4082    +  enhancer       CMV enhancer: human cytomegalovirus immediate early enhancer
   4155..4172    -  promoter       CMV promoter (fragment): human cytomegalovirus (CMV) immediate early promoter
   4235..4286    +  promoter       CMVd2 promoter: truncated human cytomegalovirus (CMV) immediate early promoter that yields moderately reduced expression relative to the full-length promoter
>Addgene plasmid #153831 | pGBW-m4133374 | addgene full sequence | sequence record 307338 | Ginkgo NGS Result
CACCATGATTGAACTTTCATTAATTGACTTCTATTTGTGCTTTTTAGCCTTTCTGCTATTCCTTGTTTTA
ATTATGCTTATTATCTTTTGGTTCTCACTTGAACTGCAAGATCATAATGAAACTTGTCACGCCGAAAACC
TTTACTTTCAGTCGCACCATCACCATCACCATTAAGCTAGCTTGACTGACTGAGATACAGCGTACCTTCA
GCTCACAGACATGATAAGATACATTGATGAGTTTGGACAAACCACAACTAGAATGCAGTGAAAAAAATGC
TTTATTTGTGAAATTTGTGATGCTATTGCTTTATTTGTAACCATTATAAGCTGCAATAAACAAGTTAACA
ACAACAATTGCATTCATTTTATGTTTCAGGTTCAGGGGGAGGTGTGGGAGGTTTTTTAAAGCAAGTAAAA
CCTCTACAAATGTGGTATTGGCCCATCTCTATCGGTATCGTAGCATAACCCCTTGGGGCCTCTAAACGGG
TCTTGAGGGGTTTTTTGTGCCCCTCGGGCCGGATTGCTATCTACCGGCATTGGCGCAGAAAAAAATGCCT
GATGCGACGCTGCGCGTCTTATACTCCCACATATGCCAGATTCAGCAACGGATACGGCTTCCCCAACTTG
CCCACTTCCATACGTGTCCTCCTTACCAGAAATTTATCCTTAAGGTCGTCAGCTATCCTGCAGGCGATCT
CTCGATTTCGATCAAGACATTCCTTTAATGGTCTTTTCTGGACACCACTAGGGGTCAGAAGTAGTTCATC
AAACTTTCTTCCCTCCCTAATCTCATTGGTTACCTTGGGCTATCGAAACTTAATTAACCAGTCAAGTCAG
CTACTTGGCGAGATCGACTTGTCTGGGTTTCGACTACGCTCAGAATTGCGTCAGTCAAGTTCGATCTGGT
CCTTGCTATTGCACCCGTTCTCCGATTACGAGTTTCATTTAAATCATGTGAGCAAAAGGCCAGCAAAAGG
CCAGGAACCGTAAAAAGGCCGCGTTGCTGGCGTTTTTCCATAGGCTCCGCCCCCCTGACGAGCATCACAA
AAATCGACGCTCAAGTCAGAGGTGGCGAAACCCGACAGGACTATAAAGATACCAGGCGTTTCCCCCTGGA
AGCTCCCTCGTGCGCTCTCCTGTTCCGACCCTGCCGCTTACCGGATACCTGTCCGCCTTTCTCCCTTCGG
GAAGCGTGGCGCTTTCTCATAGCTCACGCTGTAGGTATCTCAGTTCGGTGTAGGTCGTTCGCTCCAAGCT
GGGCTGTGTGCACGAACCCCCCGTTCAGCCCGACCGCTGCGCCTTATCCGGTAACTATCGTCTTGAGTCC
AACCCGGTAAGACACGACTTATCGCCACTGGCAGCAGCCACTGGTAACAGGATTAGCAGAGCGAGGTATG
TAGGCGGTGCTACAGAGTTCTTGAAGTGGTGGCCTAACTACGGCTACACTAGAAGAACAGTATTTGGTAT
CTGCGCTCTGCTGAAGCCAGTTACCTTCGGAAAAAGAGTTGGTAGCTCTTGATCCGGCAAACAAACCACC
GCTGGTAGCGGTGGTTTTTTTGTTTGCAAGCAGCAGATTACGCGCAGAAAAAAAGGATCTCAAGAAGATC
CTTTGATCTTTTCTACGGGGTCTGACGCTCAGTGGAACGAAAACTCACGTTAAGGGATTTTGGTCATGAG
ATTATCAAAAAGGATCTTCACCTAGATCCTTTTAAATTAAAAATGAAGTTTTAAATCAATCTAAAGTATA
TATGAGTAAACTTGGTCTGACAGTTACCAATGCTTAATCAGTGAGGCACCTATCTCAGCGATCTGTCTAT
TTCGTTCATCCATAGTTGCATTTAAATTTCCGAACTCTCCAAGGCCCTCGTCGGAAAATCTTCAAACCTT
TCGTCCGATCCATCTTGCAGGCTACCTCTCGAACGAACTATCGCAAGTCTCTTGGCCGGCCTTGCGCCTT
GGCTATTGCTTGGCAGCGCCTATCGCCAGGTATTACTCCAATCCCGAATATCCGAGATCGGGATCACCCG
AGAGAAGTTCAACCTACATCCTCAATCCCGATCTATCCGAGATCCGAGGAATATCGAAATCGGGGCGCGC
CTGGTGTACCGAGAACGATCCTCTCAGTGCGAGTCTCGACGATCCATATCGTTGCTTGGCAGTCAGCCAG
TCGGAATCCAGCTTGGGACCCAGGAAGTCCAATCGTCAGATATTGTACTCAAGCCTGGTCACGGCAGCGT
ACCGATCTGTTTAAACCTAGATATTGATAGTCTGATCGGTCAACGTATAATCGAGTCCTAGCTTTTGCAA
ACATCTATCAAGAGACAGGATCAGCAGGAGGCTTTCGCATGAGTATTCAACATTTCCGTGTCGCCCTTAT
TCCCTTTTTTGCGGCATTTTGCCTTCCTGTTTTTGCTCACCCAGAAACGCTGGTGAAAGTAAAAGATGCT
GAAGATCAGTTGGGTGCGCGAGTGGGTTACATCGAACTGGATCTCAACAGCGGTAAGATCCTTGAGAGTT
TTCGCCCCGAAGAACGCTTTCCAATGATGAGCACTTTTAAAGTTCTGCTATGTGGCGCGGTATTATCCCG
TATTGACGCCGGGCAAGAGCAACTCGGTCGCCGCATACACTATTCTCAGAATGACTTGGTTGAGTATTCA
CCAGTCACAGAAAAGCATCTTACGGATGGCATGACAGTAAGAGAATTATGCAGTGCTGCCATAACCATGA
GTGATAACACTGCGGCCAACTTACTTCTGACAACGATTGGAGGACCGAAGGAGCTAACCGCTTTTTTGCA
CAACATGGGGGATCATGTAACTCGCCTTGATCGTTGGGAACCGGAGCTGAATGAAGCCATACCAAACGAC
GAGCGTGACACCACGATGCCTGTAGCAATGGCAACAACCTTGCGTAAACTATTAACTGGCGAACTACTTA
CTCTAGCTTCCCGGCAACAGTTGATAGACTGGATGGAGGCGGATAAAGTTGCAGGACCACTTCTGCGCTC
GGCCCTTCCGGCTGGCTGGTTTATTGCTGATAAATCTGGAGCCGGTGAGCGTGGGTCTCGCGGTATCATT
GCAGCACTGGGGCCAGATGGTAAGCCCTCCCGTATCGTAGTTATCTACACGACGGGGAGTCAGGCAACTA
TGGATGAACGAAATAGACAGATCGCTGAGATAGGTGCCTCACTGATTAAGCATTGGTAACCGATTCTAGG
TGCATTGGCGCAGAAAAAAATGCCTGATGCGACGCTGCGCGTCTTATACTCCCACATATGCCAGATTCAG
CAACGGATACGGCTTCCCCAACTTGCCCACTTCCATACGTGTCCTCCTTACCAGAAATTTATCCTTAAGA
TCCCGAATCGTTTAAACTCGACTCTGGCTCTATCGAATCTCCGTCGTTTCGAGCTTACGCGAACAGCCGT
GGCGCTCATTTGCTCGTCGGGCATCGAATCTCGTCAGCTATCGTCAGCTTACCTTTTTGGCAGCGATCGC
GGCTCCCGACATCTTGGACCATTAGCTCCACAGGTATCTTCTTCCCTCTAGTGGTCATAACAGCAGCTTC
AGCTACCTCTCAATTCAAAAAACCCCTCAAGACCCGTTTAGAGGCCCCAAGGGGTTATGCTATCAATCGT
TGCGTTACACACACAAAAAACCAACACACATCCATCTTCGATGGATAGCGATTTTATTATCTAACTGCTG
ATCGAGTGTAGCCAGATCTAGTAATCAATTACGGGGTCATTAGTTCATAGCCCATATATGGAGTTCCGCG
TTACATAACTTACGGTAAATGGCCCGCCTGGCTGACCGCCCAACGACCCCCGCCCATTGACGTCAATAAT
GACGTATGTTCCCATAGTAACGCCAATAGGGACTTTCCATTGACGTCAATGGGTGGAGTATTTACGGTAA
ACTGCCCACTTGGCAGTACATCAAGTGTATCATATGCCAAGTACGCCCCCTATTGACGTCAATGACGGTA
AATGGCCCGCCTGGCATTATGCCCAGTACATGACCTTATGGGACTTTCCTACTTGGCAGTACATCTACGT
ATTAGTCATCGCTATTACCATGCTGATGCGGTTTTGGCAGTACATCAATGGGCGTGGATAGCGGTTTGAC
TCACGGGGATTTCCAAGTCTCCACCCCATTGACGTCAATGGGAGTTTGTTTTGGCACCAAAATCAACGGG
ACTTTCCAAAATGTCGTAACAACTCCGCCCCATTGACGCAAATGGGCGGTAGGCGTGTACGGTGGGAGGT
CTATATAAGCAGAGCTGGTTTAGTGAACCGTCAGATCAGATCTTTGTCGATCCTACCATCCACTCGACAC
ACCCGCCAGCGGCCGC
